Addgene plasmid #67177: pCRISPaint-1xSunTag
Purpose: CRISPaint universal donor for SunTag fusion tagging
Depositing lab: Veit Hornung. Publication: CRISPaint allows modular base-specific gene tagging using a ligase-4-dependent mechanism. Schmid-Burgk JL, Honing K, Ebert TS, Hornung V. Nat Commun. 2016 Jul 28;7:12338. doi: 10.1038/ncomms12338. PubMed 27465542.
Backbone
  Vector backbone: pCRISPaint
  Backbone manufacturer: Veit Hornung group
Growth in bacteria
  Bacterial resistance: Ampicillin, 100 μg/mL
  Growth temperature: 30°C
  Growth strain: DH10B
  Copy number: High Copy
Gene/Insert
  Gene/Insert name: 1xSunTag v4
  Species: Synthetic
Terms and licenses: Academic/Nonprofit Terms; Industry Terms: Not Available to Industry
Depositor comments: please check ip situation sequence with: TTCGCTATTACGCCAGCTGGCGA
How to cite: pCRISPaint-1xSunTag was a gift from Veit Hornung (Addgene plasmid # 67177 ; http://n2t.net/addgene:67177 ; RRID:Addgene_67177)
