[The description below was written by a language model from this plasmid's Addgene catalogue record and pLannotate feature annotations shown in this document.]
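Description:
pCRISPaint-1xSunTag is a compact (2,400 bp) bacterial plasmid built on the pCRISPaint backbone that serves as a universal donor in the CRISPaint gene-tagging system. It is propagated in E. coli from a high-copy ColE1/pUC-type origin and selected with ampicillin through a β-lactamase gene driven by its native bla promoter. Short remnants of a pBR322 bom region and a lacZα fragment are also annotated; these appear to be leftovers of the cloning vector lineage rather than functional parts.

The payload is a synthetic insert recorded as 1xSunTag v4, which the feature table detects as a short fragment matching yeast GCN4. This is consistent with the SunTag design, in which a GCN4-derived peptide epitope is recognised by a cognate single-chain antibody fusion, allowing effector or fluorescent proteins to be recruited to the tagged protein. A bovine growth hormone polyadenylation signal lies downstream of the tag. No eukaryotic promoter is annotated upstream, which fits a donor meant to be expressed only after in-frame insertion into an endogenous gene, where the host locus supplies transcription and the bGH signal terminates the fusion transcript. No mammalian selection marker appears in the feature table.

According to the stated purpose and the associated publication title, the plasmid is used for modular, base-specific tagging of endogenous genes by a ligase-4-dependent, that is non-homologous end joining, mechanism rather than homology-directed repair, so no gene-specific homology arms are needed. The record does not annotate the nuclease target site used to linearise the donor, nor does it describe the companion plasmids required.
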