Features (pLannotate 1.2.2; 7 found; start..end, strand, type, name):
     19..607     -  rep_origin     ori: high-copy-number ColE1/pMB1/pBR322/pUC origin of replication
    778..1638    -  CDS            AmpR: β-lactamase; bla; confers resistance to ampicillin, carbenicillin, and related antibiotics
   1639..1743    -  promoter       AmpR promoter: bla
   1761..1810    +  misc_feature   bom (fragment): basis of mobility region from pBR322
   1816..1973    -  CDS            lacZα (fragment): LacZα fragment of β-galactosidase; lacZ fragment
   2051..2107    +  CDS            GCN4 (fragment): GCN4_YEAST - Also known as AAS101 From Saccharomyces cerevisiae (strain ATCC 204508 / S288c) (Baker's yeast).
   2144..2368    +  polyA_signal   bGH poly(A) signal: bovine growth hormone polyadenylation signal
>Addgene plasmid #67177 | pCRISPaint-1xSunTag | depositor full sequence | sequence record 116145 | pCRISPaint-1xSunTag sequence 2400 bps
GGCCGCGTTGCTGGCGTTTTTCCATAGGCTCCGCCCCCCTGACGAGCATCACAAAAATCGACGCTCAAGT
CAGAGGTGGCGAAACCCGACAGGACTATAAAGATACCAGGCGTTTCCCCCTGGAAGCTCCCTCGTGCGCT
CTCCTGTTCCGACCCTGCCGCTTACCGGATACCTGTCCGCCTTTCTCCCTTCGGGAAGCGTGGCGCTTTC
TCATAGCTCACGCTGTAGGTATCTCAGTTCGGTGTAGGTCGTTCGCTCCAAGCTGGGCTGTGTGCACGAA
CCCCCCGTTCAGCCCGACCGCTGCGCCTTATCCGGTAACTATCGTCTTGAGTCCAACCCGGTAAGACACG
ACTTATCGCCACTGGCAGCAGCCACTGGTAACAGGATTAGCAGAGCGAGGTATGTAGGCGGTGCTACAGA
GTTCTTGAAGTGGTGGCCTAACTACGGCTACACTAGAAGGACAGTATTTGGTATCTGCGCTCTGCTGAAG
CCAGTTACCTTCGGAAAAAGAGTTGGTAGCTCTTGATCCGGCAAACAAACCACCGCTGGTAGCGGTGGTT
TTTTTGTTTGCAAGCAGCAGATTACGCGCAGAAAAAAAGGATCTCAAGAAGATCCTTTGATCTTTTCTAC
GGGGTCTGACGCTCAGTGGAACGAAAACTCACGTTAAGGGATTTTGGTCATGAGATTATCAAAAAGGATC
TTCACCTAGATCCTTTTAAATTAAAAATGAAGTTTTAAATCAATCTAAAGTATATATGAGTAAACTTGGT
CTGACAGTTACCAATGCTTAATCAGTGAGGCACCTATCTCAGCGATCTGTCTATTTCGTTCATCCATAGT
TGCCTGACTCCCCGTCGTGTAGATAACTACGATACGGGAGGGCTTACCATCTGGCCCCAGTGCTGCAATG
ATACCGCGAGACCCACGCTCACCGGCTCCAGATTTATCAGCAATAAACCAGCCAGCCGGAAGGGCCGAGC
GCAGAAGTGGTCCTGCAACTTTATCCGCCTCCATCCAGTCTATTAATTGTTGCCGGGAAGCTAGAGTAAG
TAGTTCGCCAGTTAATAGTTTGCGCAACGTTGTTGCCATTGCTACAGGCATCGTGGTGTCACGCTCGTCG
TTTGGTATGGCTTCATTCAGCTCCGGTTCCCAACGATCAAGGCGAGTTACATGATCCCCCATGTTGTGCA
AAAAAGCGGTTAGCTCCTTCGGTCCTCCGATCGTTGTCAGAAGTAAGTTGGCCGCAGTGTTATCACTCAT
GGTTATGGCAGCACTGCATAATTCTCTTACTGTCATGCCATCCGTAAGATGCTTTTCTGTGACTGGTGAG
TACTCAACCAAGTCATTCTGAGAATAGTGTATGCGGCGACCGAGTTGCTCTTGCCCGGCGTCAATACGGG
ATAATACCGCGCCACATAGCAGAACTTTAAAAGTGCTCATCATTGGAAAACGTTCTTCGGGGCGAAAACT
CTCAAGGATCTTACCGCTGTTGAGATCCAGTTCGATGTAACCCACTCGTGCACCCAACTGATCTTCAGCA
TCTTTTACTTTCACCAGCGTTTCTGGGTGAGCAAAAACAGGAAGGCAAAATGCCGCAAAAAAGGGAATAA
GGGCGACACGGAAATGTTGAATACTCATACTCTTCCTTTTTCAATATTATTGAAGCATTTATCAGGGTTA
TTGTCTCATGAGCGGATACATATTTGAATGTATTTAGAAAAATAAACAAATAGGGGTTCCGCGCACATTT
CCCCGAAAAGTGCGGTGTGAAATACCGCACAGATGCGTAAGGAGAAAATACCGCATCAGGCGCCATTCGC
CATTCAGGCTGCGCAACTGTTGGGAAGGGCGATCGGTGCGGGCCTCTTCGCTATTACGCCAGCTGGCGAA
AGGGGGATGTGCTGCAAGGCGATTAAGTTGGGTAACGCCAGGGTTTTCCCAGTCACGACGTTGTAAAACG
ACGGCCAGTGAATTCGAGCTCGGTACCTAATGATAGCTAGCGGGCCAGTACCCAAAAAGCGGGGGGTCTG
GTGGCAGTGGAGGGGGATCCGAGGAGCTGCTGAGCAAGAACTACCACCTGGAGAACGAGGTGGCCAGACT
GAAGAAGGGCAGCGGCTGAGCGGCCGCCGCTGATCAGCCTCGACTGTGCCTTCTAGTTGCCAGCCATCTG
TTGTTTGCCCCTCCCCCGTGCCTTCCTTGACCCTGGAAGGTGCCACTCCCACTGTCCTTTCCTAATAAAA
TGAGGAAATTGCATCGCATTGTCTGAGTAGGTGTCATTCTATTCTGGGGGGTGGGGTGGGGCAGGACAGC
AAGGGGGAGGATTGGGAAGACAATAGCAGGCATGCTGGGGATGCGGTGGGCTCTATGGACGCGTCAGCAA
AAGGCCAGGAACCGTAAAAA
