>Addgene plasmid #67177 | pCRISPaint-1xSunTag | addgene partial sequence | sequence record 123179 | BGH-rev 5'-TAGAAGGCACAGTCGAGG-3'
TTCTTCAGTCTGGCCACCTCGTTCTCCAGGTGGTAGTTCTTGCTCAGCAGCTCCTCGGATCCCCCTCCAC
TGCCACCAGACCCCCCGCTTTTTGGGTACTGGCCCGCTAGCTATCATTAGGTACCGAGCTCGAATTCACT
GGCCGTCGTTTTACAACGTCGTGACTGGGAAAACCCTGGCGTTACCCAACTTAATCGCCTTGCAGCACAT
CCCCCTTTCGCCAGCTGGCGTAATAGCGAAGAGGCCCGCACCGATCGCCCTTCCCAACAGTTGCGCAGCC
TGAATGGCGAATGGCGCCTGATGCGGTATTTTCTCCTTACGCATCTGTGCGGTATTTCACACCGCACTTT
TCGGGGAAATGTGCGCGGAACCCCTATTTGTTTATTTTTCTAAATACATTCAAATATGTATCCGCTCATG
AGACAATAACCCTGATAAATGCTTCAATAATATTGAAAAAGGAAGAGTATGAGTATTCAACATTTCCGTG
TCGCCCTTATTCCCTTTTTTGCGGCATTTTGCCTTCCTGTTTTTGCTCACCCAGAAACGCTGGTGAAAGT
AAAAGATGCTGAAGATCAGTTGGGTGCACGAGTGGGTTACATCGAACTGGATCTCAACAGCGGTAAGATC
CTTGAGAGTT
