>Addgene plasmid #67177 | pCRISPaint-1xSunTag | addgene partial sequence | sequence record 123182 | M13pUC-Fwd 5'-CCCAGTCACGACGTTGTAAAACG-3'
ATGATAGCTAGCGGGCCAGTACCCAAAAAGCGGGGGGTCTGGTGGCAGTGGAGGGGGATCCGAGGAGCTG
CTGAGCAAGAACTACCACCTGGAGAACGAGGTGGCCAGACTGAAGAAGGGCAGCGGCTGAGCGGCCGCCG
CTGATCAGCCTCGACTGTGCCTTCTAGTTGCCAGCCATCTGTTGTTTGCCCCTCCCCCGTGCCTTCCTTG
ACCCTGGAAGGTGCCACTCCCACTGTCCTTTCCTAATAAAATGAGGAAATTGCATCGCATTGTCTGAGTA
GGTGTCATTCTATTCTGGGGGGTGGGGTGGGGCAGGACAGCAAGGGGGAGGATTGGGAAGACAATAGCAG
GCATGCTGGGGATGCGGTGGGCTCTATGGACGCGTCAGCAAAAGGCCAGGAACCGTAAAAAGGCCGCGTT
GCTGGCGTTTTTCCATAGGCTCCGCCCCCCTGACGAGCATCACAAAAATCGACGCTCAAGTCAGAGGTGG
CGAAACCCGACAGGACTATAAAGATACCAGGCGTTTCCCCCTGGAAGCTCCCTCGTGCGCTCTCCTGTTC
CGACCCTGCCGCTTACCGGATACCTGTCCGCCTTTCTCCCTTCGGGAAGCGTGGCGCTTTCTCATAGCTC
ACGCTGTAGGTATCTCAGTTCGGTGTAGGTCGTTCGCTCCAAGCTGGGCTGTGTGCACGAACCCCCCGTT
CAGCCCGACCGCTGCGCCTTATCCGGTAACTATCGTCTTGAGTCCAACCCGGTAAGACACGACTTATCGC
CACTGGCAGCAGCCACTGGTAACAGGATTA
